>Addgene plasmid #138029 | MYMH 29 | addgene full sequence | sequence record 274845 | Addgene NGS Result
TTGGACTCCTGTTGATAGATCCAGTAATGACCTCAGAACTCCATCTGGATTTGTTCAGAACGCTCGGTTG
CCGCCGGGCGTTTTTTATTGGTGAGAATCCAGGGGTCCCCAATAATTACGATTTAAATTGGCGAAAATGA
GACGTTGATCGGCACGTAAGAGGTTCCAACTTTCACCATAATGAAATAAGATCACTACCGGGCGTATTTT
TTGAGTTATCGAGATTTTCAGGAGCTAAGGAAGCTAAAATGGAGAAAAAAATCACTGGATATACCACCGT
TGATATATCCCAATGGCATCGTAAAGAACATTTTGAGGCATTTCAGTCAGTTGCTCAATGTACCTATAAC
CAGACCGTTCAGCTGGATATTACGGCCTTTTTAAAGACCGTAAAGAAAAATAAGCACAAGTTTTATCCGG
CCTTTATTCACATTCTTGCCCGCCTGATGAATGCTCATCCGGAATTTCGTATGGCAATGAAAGACGGTGA
GCTGGTGATATGGGATAGTGTTCACCCTTGTTACACCGTTTTCCATGAGCAAACTGAAACGTTTTCATCG
CTCTGGAGTGAATACCACGACGATTTCCGGCAGTTTCTACACATATATTCGCAAGATGTGGCGTGTTACG
GTGAAAACCTGGCCTATTTCCCTAAAGGGTTTATTGAGAATATGTTTTTCGTCTCAGCCAATCCCTGGGT
GAGTTTCACCAGTTTTGATTTAAACGTGGCCAATATGGACAACTTCTTCGCCCCCGTTTTCACCATGGGC
AAATATTATACGCAAGGCGACAAGGTGCTGATGCCGCTGGCGATTCAGGTTCATCATGCCGTTTGTGATG
GCTTCCATGTCGGCAGAATGCTTAATGAATTACAACAGTACTGCGATGAGTGGCAGGGCGGGGCGTAATT
TGACTTTTGTCCTTTTCCGCTGCATAACCCTGCTTCGGGGTCATTATAGCGATTTTTTCGGTATATCCAT
CCTTTTTCGCACGATATACAGGATTTTGCCAAAGGGTTCGTGTAGACTTTCCTTGGTGTATCCAACGGCG
TCAGCCGGGCAGGATAGGTGAAGTAGGCCCACCCGCGAGCGGGTGTTCCTTCTTCACTGTCCCTTATTCG
CACCTGGCGGTGCTCAACGGGAATCCTGCTCTGCGAGGCTGGCCGTAGGCCGGCCCTACCGGCGCGGCAG
CGTTACCCGTGTCGGCGGCTCCAACGGCTCGCCATCGTCCAGAAAACACGGCTCATCGGGCATCGGCAGG
CGCTGCTGCCCGCGCCGTTCCCATTCCTCCGTTTCGGTCAAGGCTGGCAGGTCTGGTTCCATGCCCGGAA
TGCCGGGCTGGCTGGGCGGCTCCTCGCCGGGGCCGGTCGGTAGTTGCTGCTCGCCCGGATACAGGGTCGG
GATGCGGCGCAGGTCGCCATGCCCCAACAGCGATTCGTCCTGGTCGTCGTGATCAACCACCACGGCGGCA
CTGAACACCGACAGGCGCAACTGGTCGCGGGGCTGGCCCCACGCCACGCGGTCATTGACCACGTAGGCCG
ACACGGTGCCGGGGCCGTTGAGCTTCACGACGGAGATCCAGCGCTCGGCCACCAAGTCCTTGACTGCGTA
TTGGACCGTCCGCAAAGAACGTCCGATGAGCTTGGAAAGTGTCTTCTGGCTGACCACCACGGCGTTCTGG
TGGCCCATCTGCGCCACGAGGTGATGCAGCAGCATTGCCGCCGTGGGTTTCCTCGCAATAAGCCCGGCCC
ACGCCTCATGCGCTTTGCGTTCCGTTTGCACCCAGTGACCGGGCTTGTTCTTGGCTTGAATGCCGATTTC
TCTGGACTGCGTGGCCATGCTTATCTCCATGCGGTAGGGGTGCCGCACGGTTGCGGCACCATGCGCAATC
AGCTGCAACTTTTCGGCAGCGCGACAACAATTATGCGTTGCGTAAAAGTGGCAGTCAATTACAGATTTTC
TTTAACCTACGCAATGAGCTATTGCGGGGGGTGCCGCAATGAGCTGTTGCGTACCCCCCTTTTTTAAGTT
GTTGATTTTTAAGTCTTTCGCATTTCGCCCTATATCTAGTTCTTTGGTGCCCAAAGAAGGGCACCCCTGC
GGGGTTCCCCCACGCCTTCGGCGCGGCTCCCCCTCCGGCAAAAAGTGGCCCCTCCGGGGCTTGTTGATCG
ACTGCGCGGCCTTCGGCCTTGCCCAAGGTGGCGCTGCCCCCTTGGAACCCCCGCACTCGCCGCCGTGAGG
CTCGGGGGGCAGGCGGGCGGGCTTCGCCCTTCGACTGCCCCCACTCGCATAGGCTTGGGTCGTTCCAGGC
GCGTCAAGGCCAAGCCGCTGCGCGGTCGCTGCGCGAGCCTTGACCCGCCTTCCACTTGGTGTCCAACCGG
CAAGCGAAGCGCGCAGGCCGCAGGCCGGAGGCTTTTCCCCAGAGAAAATTAAAAAAATTGATGGGGCAAG
GCCGCAGGCCGCGCAGTTGGAGCCGGTGGGTATGTGGTCGAAGGCTGGGTAGCCGGTGGGCAATCCCTGT
GGTCAAGCTCGTGGGCAGGCGCAGCCTGTCCATCAGCTTGTCCAGCAGGGTTGTCCACGGGCCGAGCGAA
GCGAGCCAGCCGGTGGCCGCTCGCGGCCATCGTCCACATATCCACGGGCTGGCAAGGGAGCGCAGCGACC
GCGCAGGGCGAAGCCCGGAGAGCAAGCCCGTAGGGGGGGCGCGCCCAGCTGTCTAGGGCGGCGGATTTGT
CCTACTCAGGAGAGCGTTCACCGACAAACAACAGATAAAACGAAAGGCCCAGTCTTTCGACTGAGCCTTT
CGTTTTATTTGATGCCTTTAATTAAAGCGGATAACAATTTCACACAGGAGAATTCGCGGCCGCTTCTAGA
GAATTGTGAGCGGATAACAATTGACATTGTGAGCGGATAACAAGATACTGAGCACATACTAGAGAAAGCG
GAGAAATACTAGATGCGTAAAGGAGAAGAACTTTTCACTGGAGTTGTCCCAATTCTTGTTGAATTAGATG
GTGATGTTAATGGGCACAAATTTTCTGTCAGTGGAGAGGGTGAAGGTGATGCAACATACGGAAAACTTAC
CCTTAAATTTATTTGCACTACTGGAAAACTACCTGTTCCATGGCCAACACTTGTCACTACTTTCGGTTAT
GGTGTTCAATGCTTTGCGAGATACCCAGATCATATGAAACAGCATGACTTTTTCAAGAGTGCCATGCCCG
AAGGTTATGTACAGGAAAGAACTATATTTTTCAAAGATGACGGGAACTACAAGACACGTGCTGAAGTCAA
GTTTGAAGGTGATACCCTTGTTAATAGAATCGAGTTAAAAGGTATTGATTTTAAAGAAGATGGAAACATT
CTTGGACACAAATTGGAATACAACTATAACTCACACAATGTATACATCATGGCAGACAAACAAAAGAATG
GAATCAAAGTTAACTTCAAAATTAGACACAACATTGAAGATGGAAGCGTTCAACTAGCAGACCATTATCA
ACAAAATACTCCAATTGGCGATGGCCCTGTCCTTTTACCAGACAACCATTACCTGTCCACACAATCTGCC
CTTTCGAAAGATCCCAACGAAAAGAGAGACCACATGGTCCTTCTTGAGTTTGTAACAGCTGCTGGGATTA
CACATGGCATGGATGAACTATACAAATAATAATACTAGAGCCAGGCATCAAATAAAACGAAAGGCTCAGT
CGAAAGACTGGGCCTTTCGTTTTATCTGTTGTTTGTCGGTGAACGCTCTCTACTAGAGTCACACTGGCTC
ACCTTCGGGTGGGCCTTTCTGCGTTTATATACTAGTAGCGGCCGCTGCAGC
Features (pLannotate 1.2.2; 14 found; start..end, strand, type, name):
      4..98      +  terminator     lambda t0 terminator: transcription terminator from phage lambda
    146..248     +  promoter       cat promoter: promoter of the E. coli cat gene encoding chloramphenicol acetyltransferase
    249..905     +  CDS            cat: CAT_ECOLX - Experimental evidence at protein level: Swiss-Prot protein existence level 1. This enzyme is an effector of chloramphenicol resistance in bacteria. From Escherichia coli. This protein is used as a marker in many commonly used cloning vectors, such as pACYC184.
   1057..1165    +  oriT           oriT: incP origin of transfer
   1176..1838    -  CDS            pBBR1 Rep: replication protein for the broad-host-range plasmid pBBR1 from Bordetella bronchiseptica
   1839..2610    -  rep_origin     pBBR1 oriV: replication origin of the broad-host-range plasmid pBBR1 from Bordetella bronchiseptica; requires the pBBR1 Rep protein for replication
   2725..2811    -  terminator     rrnB T1 terminator: Escherichia coli rrnB; transcription terminator T1 from the E. coli rrnB gene
   2850..2871    +  misc_feature   BioBrick prefix: BioBrick prefix for parts that do not start with "ATG"
   2874..2890    +  protein_bind   lac operator: The lac repressor binds to the lac operator to inhibit transcription in E. coli. This inhibition can be relieved by adding lactose or isopropyl-β-D-thiogalactopyranoside (IPTG). lac repressor encoded by lacI
   2897..2913    +  protein_bind   lac operator: The lac repressor binds to the lac operator to inhibit transcription in E. coli. This inhibition can be relieved by adding lactose or isopropyl-β-D-thiogalactopyranoside (IPTG). lac repressor encoded by lacI
   2953..3666    +  CDS            hfriFP: hfriFP is a fluorescent protein published in 2013, derived from Herbaspirillum frisingense.
   3689..3760    +  terminator     rrnB T1 terminator: transcription terminator T1 from the E. coli rrnB gene
   3776..3803    +  terminator     T7Te terminator: phage T7 early transcription terminator
   3810..3830    +  misc_feature   BioBrick suffix: universal suffix for all parts
