[The description below was written by a language model from this plasmid's Addgene catalogue record and pLannotate feature annotations shown in this document.]
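Description:
MYMH 29 is a small (about 3.8 kb) bacterial expression plasmid built on pSEVA-331Bb, a BioBrick-compatible version of the SEVA broad-host-range vector series. It replicates through the pBBR1 oriV together with its cognate Rep protein, a replicon from Bordetella bronchiseptica that functions in many Gram-negative species. An incP oriT allows mobilisation by conjugation when transfer functions are supplied in trans. Selection is by chloramphenicol, conferred by the cat gene under its own promoter. The record lists propagation in a standard E. coli cloning strain at high copy. Lambda t0 and rrnB T1 terminators flank the backbone modules and insulate them from the cargo region.

The cargo lies between the BioBrick prefix and suffix and is a reporter cassette named 5AC-GFP, one member of a set of ribosome binding site variants from a gene expression toolkit for Acetobacteraceae. Two lac operator sites are annotated just upstream of the reporter, which suggests a lac-regulated synthetic promoter, but the promoter itself is neither annotated nor named in the record. The mutated RBS presumably sits in the short gap between the operators and the start of the coding sequence. The automated annotation labels the roughly 714 bp reporter ORF as hfriFP, whereas the catalogue entry calls it GFP, and the record does not resolve this discrepancy. The cassette ends with rrnB T1 and T7Te terminators. The depositor notes that this variant gives low expression, so it represents the weak end of the RBS series. Its fluorescence output serves as the readout for calibrating or tuning translation initiation strength.
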