Addgene plasmid #138029: MYMH 29
Purpose: Encodes Ribosome Binding Site (RBS) variant using GFP as a reporter gene
Depositing lab: Meng How Tan. Depositing organization: Nanyang Technological University (NTU). Publication: An Expanded Synthetic Biology Toolkit for Gene Expression Control in Acetobacteraceae. Teh MY, Ooi KH, Danny Teo SX, Bin Mansoor ME, Shaun Lim WZ, Tan MH. ACS Synth Biol. 2019 Apr 19;8(4):708-723. doi: 10.1021/acssynbio.8b00168. Epub 2019 Mar 22. PubMed 30865830.
Backbone
  Vector backbone: pSEVA-331Bb
  Vector type: Bacterial Expression
Growth in bacteria
  Bacterial resistance: Chloramphenicol, 25 μg/mL
  Growth temperature: 37°C
  Growth strain: DH5alpha
  Copy number: High Copy
Gene/Insert
  Gene/Insert name: pSEVA-331Bb-5AC-GFP
  Species: Synthetic
  Mutation: AAA GCG GAG AAA
  Cloning method: Restriction Enzyme; 5′ cloning site Unknown (unknown if destroyed)
Terms and licenses: Academic/Nonprofit Terms; Industry Terms: Not Available to Industry
Depositor comments: Low expression
How to cite: MYMH 29 was a gift from Meng How Tan (Addgene plasmid # 138029 ; http://n2t.net/addgene:138029 ; RRID:Addgene_138029)
